Addgene plasmid #193552: EGFP-ShadowY-CLC
Purpose: Expresses mouse Clathrin Light Chain A tagged with mEGFP and ShadowY in mammalian cells.
Depositing lab: Justin Taraska. Depositing organization: National Heart, Lung, and Blood Institute (NHLBI). Publication: A conformational switch in clathrin light chain regulates lattice structure and endocytosis at the plasma membrane of mammalian cells. Obashi K, Sochacki KA, Strub MP, Taraska JW. Nat Commun. 2023 Feb 9;14(1):732. doi: 10.1038/s41467-023-36304-7. PubMed 36759616.
Backbone
  Vector backbone: pEGFP-C1
  Backbone manufacturer: Clontech
  Total vector size (bp): 6024
  Vector type: Mammalian Expression
Growth in bacteria
  Bacterial resistance: Kanamycin, 50 μg/mL
  Growth temperature: 37°C
  Growth strain: DH5alpha
  Copy number: Unknown
Gene/Insert
  Gene/Insert name: Clathrin light chain A
  Species: M. musculus (mouse)
  Insert size (bp): 654
  GenBank ID: NM_001080384.3
  Entrez Gene: Clta (a.k.a. Lca)
  Promoter: CMV
  Tag / fusion protein: mEGFP (N terminal on backbone); ShadowY (N terminal on insert)
  Cloning method: Gibson Cloning
  Sequencing primers: 5′ CMV-F; 3′ SV40-pArev
Resource information
  A portion of this plasmid was derived from a plasmid made by: Dr. W. Almers (Oregon Health and Science University)
Terms and licenses: Academic/Nonprofit Terms; Industry Terms: Not Available to Industry
Depositor comments: Please visit https://doi.org/10.1101/2022.03.21.485138 for bioRxiv preprint.
How to cite: EGFP-ShadowY-CLC was a gift from Justin Taraska (Addgene plasmid # 193552 ; http://n2t.net/addgene:193552 ; RRID:Addgene_193552)
