[The description below was written by a language model from this plasmid's Addgene catalogue record and pLannotate feature annotations shown in this document.]
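Description:
EGFP-ShadowY-CLC is a 6,024 bp mammalian expression plasmid built on the Clontech pEGFP-C1 backbone. It encodes mouse clathrin light chain A (Clta, a 654 bp insert) carrying two tandem N-terminal fluorescent-protein tags. Transcription is driven by the human cytomegalovirus immediate early enhancer and promoter and is terminated by the SV40 polyadenylation signal. The open reading frame runs mEGFP, then ShadowY, then a short linker left from the multiple cloning site, then Clta. The automated annotation labels the second fluorescent protein as mCitrine. This most likely reflects sequence similarity, since ShadowY is a very dim yellow-fluorescent-protein derivative generally used as a dark FRET acceptor, and the catalogue entry identifies this part as ShadowY. The short hits annotated as SV40 large T antigen, ble and bGH poly(A) fragments appear to be residual backbone sequence rather than functional elements.

The plasmid replicates in E. coli from a high-copy ColE1/pUC-type origin and also carries an f1 origin. A single NeoR/KanR gene (Tn5 aminoglycoside phosphotransferase) sits behind both a bacterial promoter and the SV40 early promoter and is followed by the HSV TK polyadenylation signal. It therefore confers kanamycin resistance in bacteria and can support G418 selection in mammalian cells.

Placing the mEGFP donor directly next to a ShadowY acceptor on clathrin light chain suggests use in FRET or fluorescence-lifetime measurements, plausibly as a donor–acceptor tandem reference, although the record does not state this role. The stated purpose is only expression of the doubly tagged protein in mammalian cells. The associated study concerns conformational switching of clathrin light chain and its effect on lattice structure and endocytosis at the plasma membrane.
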