Features (pLannotate 1.2.2; 16 found; start..end, strand, type, name):
     81..384     +  enhancer       CMV enhancer: human cytomegalovirus immediate early enhancer
    385..588     +  promoter       CMV promoter: human cytomegalovirus (CMV) immediate early promoter
    633..1346    +  CDS            mEGFP: mEGFP is a basic (constitutively fluorescent) green fluorescent protein published in 2002, derived from Aequorea victoria. It has moderate acid sensitivity.
   1335..2036    +  CDS            mCitrine: mCitrine is a basic (constitutively fluorescent) yellow fluorescent protein published in 2001, derived from Aequorea victoria.
   2037..2066    +  misc_feature   MCS (fragment): multiple cloning site
   2067..2720    +  CDS            Clta (fragment): CLCA_MOUSE - Experimental evidence at protein level: Swiss-Prot protein existence level 1. Clathrin is the major protein of the polyhedral coat of coated pits and vesicles. Acts as component of the TACC3/ch- TOG/clathrin complex proposed to contribute to stabilization of kinetochore fibers of the mitotic spindle by acting as inter- microtubule bridge (By similarity). From Mus musculus (Mouse).
   2725..2809    +  CDS            large T antigen (fragment): large T antigen from SV40 (simian virus 40)
   2832..2953    +  polyA_signal   SV40 poly(A) signal: SV40 polyadenylation signal
   2987..3415    -  rep_origin     f1 ori (sequence partly withheld): f1 bacteriophage origin of replication; arrow indicates direction of (+) strand synthesis
   3442..3546    +  promoter       AmpR promoter: bla
   3548..3905    +  promoter       SV40 promoter: SV40 enhancer and early promoter
   3940..4734    +  CDS            NeoR/KanR: aminoglycoside phosphotransferase from Tn5; aph(3')-II (or nptII); confers resistance to neomycin, kanamycin, and G418 (Geneticin®)
   4755..4907    +  CDS            ble (fragment): BLE_KLEPN - Experimental evidence at protein level: Swiss-Prot protein existence level 1. Binding protein with a strong affinity to the bleomycin family of antibiotics. Binds to CL990; an antimitotic-antibiotic compound. From Klebsiella pneumoniae.
   4966..5013    +  polyA_signal   HSV TK poly(A) signal: herpes simplex virus thymidine kinase polyadenylation signal (Cole and Stacy, 1985)
   5104..5120    -  polyA_signal   bGH poly(A) signal (fragment): bovine growth hormone polyadenylation signal
   5342..5930    +  rep_origin     ori: high-copy-number ColE1/pMB1/pBR322/pUC origin of replication
>Addgene plasmid #193552 | EGFP-ShadowY-CLC | addgene full sequence | sequence record 383664 | Addgene NGS Result
ACCGTATTACCGCCATGCATTAGTTATTAATAGTAATCAATTACGGGGTCATTAGTTCATAGCCCATATA
TGGAGTTCCGCGTTACATAACTTACGGTAAATGGCCCGCCTGGCTGACCGCCCAACGACCCCCGCCCATT
GACGTCAATAATGACGTATGTTCCCATAGTAACGCCAATAGGGACTTTCCATTGACGTCAATGGGTGGAG
TATTTACGGTAAACTGCCCACTTGGCAGTACATCAAGTGTATCATATGCCAAGTACGCCCCCTATTGACG
TCAATGACGGTAAATGGCCCGCCTGGCATTATGCCCAGTACATGACCTTATGGGACTTTCCTACTTGGCA
GTACATCTACGTATTAGTCATCGCTATTACCATGGTGATGCGGTTTTGGCAGTACATCAATGGGCGTGGA
TAGCGGTTTGACTCACGGGGATTTCCAAGTCTCCACCCCATTGACGTCAATGGGAGTTTGTTTTGGCACC
AAAATCAACGGGACTTTCCAAAATGTCGTAACAACTCCGCCCCATTGACGCAAATGGGCGGTAGGCGTGT
ACGGTGGGAGGTCTATATAAGCAGAGCTGGTTTAGTGAACCGTCAGATCCGCTAGCGCTACCGGTCGCCA
CCATGGTGAGCAAGGGCGAGGAGCTGTTCACCGGGGTGGTGCCCATCCTGGTCGAGCTGGACGGCGACGT
AAACGGCCACAAGTTCAGCGTGTCCGGCGAGGGCGAGGGCGATGCCACCTACGGCAAGCTGACCCTGAAG
TTCATCTGCACCACCGGCAAGCTGCCCGTGCCCTGGCCCACCCTCGTGACCACCCTGACCTACGGCGTGC
AGTGCTTCAGCCGCTACCCCGACCACATGAAGCAGCACGACTTCTTCAAGTCCGCCATGCCCGAAGGCTA
CGTCCAGGAGCGCACCATCTTCTTCAAGGACGACGGCAACTACAAGACCCGCGCCGAGGTGAAGTTCGAG
GGCGACACCCTGGTGAACCGCATCGAGCTGAAGGGCATCGACTTCAAGGAGGACGGCAACATCCTGGGGC
ACAAGCTGGAGTACAACTACAACAGCCACAACGTCTATATCATGGCCGACAAGCAGAAGAACGGCATCAA
GGTGAACTTCAAGATCCGCCACAACATCGAGGACGGCAGCGTGCAGCTCGCCGACCACTACCAGCAGAAC
ACCCCCATCGGCGACGGCCCCGTGCTGCTGCCCGACAACCACTACCTGAGCACCCAGTCCAAGCTGAGCA
AAGACCCCAACGAGAAGCGCGATCACATGGTCCTGCTGGAGTTCGTGACCGCCGCCGGCGGATCCGGAGG
GTCTGAGGAGCTGTTCACCGGGGTGGTGCCCATCCTGGTCGAGCTGGACGGCGACGTAAACGGCCACAAG
TTCAGCGTGTCCGGCGAGGGCGAGGGCGATGCCACCTACGGCAAGCTGACCCTGAAGCTCATCTGCACCA
CCGGCAAGCTGCCCGTGCCCTGGCCCACCCTCGTGACCACCTTCGGCTACGGCCTGATGTGCTTCGCGCG
CTATCCAGACCACATGAAGCAGCACGACTTCTTCAAGTCCGCCATGCCCGAAGGCTACGTCCAGGAGCGC
ACCATCTTCTTCAAGGACGACGGCAACTACAAGACCCGCGCCGAGGTGAAGTTCGAGGGCGACACCCTGG
TGAACCGCATCGAGCTGAAGGGCATCGACTTCAAGGAGGACGGCAACATCCTGGGGCACAAGCTCGAGTA
CGCTTGGCCCGTGGTGAATGTCTATATCATGGCCGACAAGCAGAAGAACGGCATCAAGGTGAACTTCTCT
ATCTATCATAACATCGAGGACGGCAGCGTGCAGCTCGCCGACCACTACCAGCAGAACACCCCCATCGGCG
ACGGGCCCGTGCTGCTGCCCGACAACCACTACCTGAGCTACTCGGCTAAGCTGAGCAAAGACCCCAACGA
GAAGCGCGATCACATGGTCCTGCTGGAGTTCGTGACCGCCGCCGGGATCACTCTCGGCATGGACGAGCTG
TACAAGCTCAGATCTCGAGCTCAAGCTTCGAATTCTATGGCCGAGTTGGATCCATTCGGCGATCCCGCCG
GTGCGCCCGGTGGCCCCGCTCTAGGAAACGGGGTGGCGGGCGCCGGCGAAGAAGACCCGGCCGCGGCCTT
CTTGGCGCAGCAAGAGAGTGAGATTGCGGGCATCGAGAACGATGAGGCCTTCGCCATCCTGGACGGCGGC
GCCCCCGGGCCGCAGCCACACGGCGAGCCGCCGGGAGGTCCGGATGCTGTTGACGGAGTGATGAATGGTG
AATACTACCAGGAGAGCAATGGTCCAACAGACAGTTACGCAGCCATTTCAGAAGTGGATCGATTGCAGTC
AGAGCCTGAAAGTATCCGTAAGTGGAGAGAAGAGCAGACAGAGCGCCTGGAAGCCCTCGATGCCAATTCT
CGGAAGCAAGAAGCGGAGTGGAAAGAAAAGGCGATAAAGGAGCTGGAAGAGTGGTATGCGAGGCAGGACG
AGCAGCTACAGAAGACAAAGGCAAACAACAGGGCAGCAGAAGAAGCCTTTGTAAACGACATTGACGAGTC
ATCCCCAGGCACTGAGTGGGAGCGGGTGGCCCGCCTGTGTGACTTTAACCCCAAGTCCAGCAAACAGGCC
AAAGATGTCTCTCGCATGCGCTCAGTCCTCATCTCCCTGAAGCAGGCCCCCCTGGTGCACTAACTGATCA
TAATCAGCCATACCACATTTGTAGAGGTTTTACTTGCTTTAAAAAACCTCCCACACCTCCCCCTGAACCT
GAAACATAAAATGAATGCAATTGTTGTTGTTAACTTGTTTATTGCAGCTTATAATGGTTACAAATAAAGC
AATAGCATCACAAATTTCACAAATAAAGCATTTTTTTCACTGCATTCTAGTTGTGGTTTGTCCAAACTCA
TCAATGTATCTTAACGCGTAAATTGTAAGCGTTAATATTTTGTTAAAATTCGCGTTAAATTTTTGTTAAA
TCAGCTCATTTTTTAACCAATAGGCCGAAATCGGCAAAATCCCTTATAAATCAAAAGAATAGACCGAGAT
AGGGT
[37 nt withheld, positions 3086-3122]
AAAGAACGTGGACTCCAACGTCAAAGG
[49 nt withheld, positions 3150-3198]
T
[91 nt withheld, positions 3200-3290]
G
[124 nt withheld, positions 3292-3415]
CAGGTGGCACTTTTCGGGGAAATGTGCGCGGAACCCCTATTTGTTTATTTTTCTAAATACATTCAAATAT
GTATCCGCTCATGAGACAATAACCCTGATAAATGCTTCAATAATATTGAAAAAGGAAGAGTCCTGAGGCG
GAAAGAACCAGCTGTGGAATGTGTGTCAGTTAGGGTGTGGAAAGTCCCCAGGCTCCCCAGCAGGCAGAAG
TATGCAAAGCATGCATCTCAATTAGTCAGCAACCAGGTGTGGAAAGTCCCCAGGCTCCCCAGCAGGCAGA
AGTATGCAAAGCATGCATCTCAATTAGTCAGCAACCATAGTCCCGCCCCTAACTCCGCCCATCCCGCCCC
TAACTCCGCCCAGTTCCGCCCATTCTCCGCCCCATGGCTGACTAATTTTTTTTATTTATGCAGAGGCCGA
GGCCGCCTCGGCCTCTGAGCTATTCCAGAAGTAGTGAGGAGGCTTTTTTGGAGGCCTAGGCTTTTGCAAA
GATCGATCAAGAGACAGGATGAGGATCGTTTCGCATGATTGAACAAGATGGATTGCACGCAGGTTCTCCG
GCCGCTTGGGTGGAGAGGCTATTCGGCTATGACTGGGCACAACAGACAATCGGCTGCTCTGATGCCGCCG
TGTTCCGGCTGTCAGCGCAGGGGCGCCCGGTTCTTTTTGTCAAGACCGACCTGTCCGGTGCCCTGAATGA
ACTGCAAGACGAGGCAGCGCGGCTATCGTGGCTGGCCACGACGGGCGTTCCTTGCGCAGCTGTGCTCGAC
GTTGTCACTGAAGCGGGAAGGGACTGGCTGCTATTGGGCGAAGTGCCGGGGCAGGATCTCCTGTCATCTC
ACCTTGCTCCTGCCGAGAAAGTATCCATCATGGCTGATGCAATGCGGCGGCTGCATACGCTTGATCCGGC
TACCTGCCCATTCGACCACCAAGCGAAACATCGCATCGAGCGAGCACGTACTCGGATGGAAGCCGGTCTT
GTCGATCAGGATGATCTGGACGAAGAGCATCAGGGGCTCGCGCCAGCCGAACTGTTCGCCAGGCTCAAGG
CGAGCATGCCCGACGGCGAGGATCTCGTCGTGACCCATGGCGATGCCTGCTTGCCGAATATCATGGTGGA
AAATGGCCGCTTTTCTGGATTCATCGACTGTGGCCGGCTGGGTGTGGCGGACCGCTATCAGGACATAGCG
TTGGCTACCCGTGATATTGCTGAAGAGCTTGGCGGCGAATGGGCTGACCGCTTCCTCGTGCTTTACGGTA
TCGCCGCTCCCGATTCGCAGCGCATCGCCTTCTATCGCCTTCTTGACGAGTTCTTCTGAGCGGGACTCTG
GGGTTCGAAATGACCGACCAAGCGACGCCCAACCTGCCATCACGAGATTTCGATTCCACCGCCGCCTTCT
ATGAAAGGTTGGGCTTCGGAATCGTTTTCCGGGACGCCGGCTGGATGATCCTCCAGCGCGGGGATCTCAT
GCTGGAGTTCTTCGCCCACCCTAGGGGGAGGCTAACTGAAACACGGAAGGAGACAATACCGGAAGGAACC
CGCGCTATGACGGCAATAAAAAGACAGAATAAAACGCACGGTGTTGGGTCGTTTGTTCATAAACGCGGGG
TTCGGTCCCAGGGCTGGCACTCTGTCGATACCCCACCGAGACCCCATTGGGGCCAATACGCCCGCGTTTC
TTCCTTTTCCCCACCCCACCCCCCAAGTTCGGGTGAAGGCCCAGGGCTCGCAGCCAACGTCGGGGCGGCA
GGCCCTGCCATAGCCTCAGGTTACTCATATATACTTTAGATTGATTTAAAACTTCATTTTTAATTTAAAA
GGATCTAGGTGAAGATCCTTTTTGATAATCTCATGACCAAAATCCCTTAACGTGAGTTTTCGTTCCACTG
AGCGTCAGACCCCGTAGAAAAGATCAAAGGATCTTCTTGAGATCCTTTTTTTCTGCGCGTAATCTGCTGC
TTGCAAACAAAAAAACCACCGCTACCAGCGGTGGTTTGTTTGCCGGATCAAGAGCTACCAACTCTTTTTC
CGAAGGTAACTGGCTTCAGCAGAGCGCAGATACCAAATACTGTTCTTCTAGTGTAGCCGTAGTTAGGCCA
CCACTTCAAGAACTCTGTAGCACCGCCTACATACCTCGCTCTGCTAATCCTGTTACCAGTGGCTGCTGCC
AGTGGCGATAAGTCGTGTCTTACCGGGTTGGACTCAAGACGATAGTTACCGGATAAGGCGCAGCGGTCGG
GCTGAACGGGGGGTTCGTGCACACAGCCCAGCTTGGAGCGAACGACCTACACCGAACTGAGATACCTACA
GCGTGAGCTATGAGAAAGCGCCACGCTTCCCGAAGGGAGAAAGGCGGACAGGTATCCGGTAAGCGGCAGG
GTCGGAACAGGAGAGCGCACGAGGGAGCTTCCAGGGGGAAACGCCTGGTATCTTTATAGTCCTGTCGGGT
TTCGCCACCTCTGACTTGAGCGTCGATTTTTGTGATGCTCGTCAGGGGGGCGGAGCCTATGGAAAAACGC
CAGCAACGCGGCCTTTTTACGGTTCCTGGCCTTTTGCTGGCCTTTTGCTCACATGTTCTTTCCTGCGTTA
TCCCCTGATTCTGTGGATA
